>Addgene plasmid #212548 | pTwist-SARS-CoV-2 Spike-deltaC18 F157S (TCC) | addgene full sequence | sequence record 431566 | Addgene NGS Result
CATGTTTGTGTTCCTCGTTCTCCTGCCCCTCGTTTCTTCCCAATGCGTGAACCTCACAACTAGAACGCAG
CTCCCACCCGCTTACACGAACTCTTTTACTCGTGGAGTATACTATCCCGATAAAGTCTTTAGGTCCAGTG
TCCTTCATTCTACTCAAGACCTTTTCCTGCCATTCTTCTCAAATGTCACCTGGTTCCATGCTATCCACGT
TTCTGGCACCAACGGAACTAAACGATTTGATAATCCCGTCTTGCCATTTAACGATGGCGTATACTTTGCC
TCAACGGAGAAGTCCAACATTATCCGGGGATGGATATTTGGCACCACCCTGGACTCCAAGACACAGTCTC
TCCTCATTGTGAACAACGCCACCAATGTCGTCATCAAAGTCTGTGAATTTCAATTTTGTAACGATCCCTT
TCTCGGGGTTTATTATCATAAGAATAACAAGTCTTGGATGGAGTCAGAGTCCCGCGTTTACAGTTCCGCT
AACAACTGTACTTTTGAGTACGTTTCCCAACCATTTCTCATGGATCTTGAAGGGAAGCAAGGCAACTTCA
AGAATCTCCGCGAATTTGTGTTTAAGAATATAGACGGCTACTTCAAAATTTATAGCAAGCATACCCCGAT
AAATCTGGTTCGGGATCTCCCTCAAGGCTTCTCCGCGTTGGAACCCCTCGTGGACTTGCCGATTGGCATC
AACATCACCCGGTTCCAAACCCTTCTTGCCCTTCATCGAAGCTACCTCACGCCTGGCGACAGTAGTAGTG
GTTGGACAGCGGGCGCAGCAGCCTACTATGTGGGATATTTGCAACCACGCACCTTTCTTCTCAAATATAA
CGAAAACGGAACAATTACCGATGCCGTAGACTGTGCCCTCGATCCCCTGTCCGAAACTAAATGCACACTC
AAGTCCTTCACAGTTGAGAAAGGCATATACCAAACCAGTAACTTCCGCGTCCAACCCACCGAATCCATTG
TTCGATTCCCTAACATCACCAATTTGTGTCCTTTCGGTGAAGTATTTAATGCCACTCGATTTGCATCAGT
TTATGCCTGGAATCGCAAGCGAATATCAAATTGTGTTGCAGATTATAGTGTCCTGTATAATAGCGCATCA
TTCAGCACTTTTAAGTGTTATGGGGTCAGCCCTACGAAATTGAATGACTTGTGTTTTACCAACGTTTACG
CAGATTCTTTCGTCATACGCGGCGACGAAGTCCGACAGATTGCACCGGGGCAAACCGGAAAGATAGCAGA
CTATAATTATAAGTTGCCGGATGACTTCACCGGCTGCGTTATAGCATGGAACTCCAATAATCTCGATTCA
AAAGTCGGCGGCAACTATAATTATCTTTACCGCCTGTTTCGCAAGTCAAATCTGAAGCCCTTTGAACGTG
ACATCTCCACCGAAATTTATCAAGCTGGCAGCACCCCATGTAATGGAGTGGAAGGGTTTAACTGTTATTT
TCCCCTTCAATCATACGGATTTCAACCAACAAATGGGGTGGGCTATCAACCATATCGGGTGGTAGTCTTG
AGCTTTGAGCTGCTCCACGCACCGGCTACAGTTTGCGGACCGAAGAAAAGCACTAACCTGGTGAAGAATA
AATGTGTGAACTTCAACTTTAATGGGCTCACCGGAACAGGGGTGCTGACAGAATCAAACAAGAAATTTCT
CCCTTTTCAACAATTTGGTAGAGACATTGCCGATACCACAGATGCCGTCCGCGATCCGCAAACACTGGAA
ATCCTCGATATAACACCCTGTAGCTTCGGCGGGGTCAGCGTGATAACTCCCGGAACGAACACATCCAACC
AAGTGGCTGTCCTGTATCAAGATGTCAACTGTACCGAAGTCCCTGTGGCGATACACGCCGACCAACTGAC
ACCCACCTGGAGAGTCTACTCAACAGGTTCCAATGTCTTTCAAACTAGAGCGGGTTGTCTCATTGGCGCT
GAGCATGTCAATAATTCATACGAATGTGATATTCCTATTGGGGCAGGAATCTGTGCGTCTTATCAAACTC
AAACGAACTCACCACGGCGCGCTCGCTCAGTAGCCAGCCAGTCCATAATCGCCTATACCATGAGTCTCGG
GGCTGAGAACTCCGTGGCTTATTCAAACAATTCCATCGCAATCCCAACTAACTTTACCATTAGCGTTACC
ACGGAAATCTTGCCCGTCAGCATGACTAAGACGAGCGTAGACTGTACGATGTATATCTGTGGGGATTCCA
CCGAGTGTAGCAACCTCTTGCTTCAATACGGGTCTTTCTGTACTCAACTCAACCGAGCATTGACCGGAAT
TGCGGTCGAACAAGACAAGAATACCCAAGAGGTGTTCGCACAAGTAAAGCAAATATACAAAACGCCGCCA
ATCAAAGATTTTGGCGGGTTTAATTTTAGCCAAATACTGCCAGACCCATCTAAGCCTTCAAAACGCAGCT
TTATCGAGGATCTGCTGTTCAACAAAGTTACGTTGGCTGACGCGGGTTTCATTAAGCAGTATGGGGATTG
TTTGGGAGACATTGCGGCCCGCGACCTTATCTGTGCTCAAAAATTCAATGGGTTGACAGTTCTGCCCCCT
CTGCTCACTGATGAGATGATTGCACAGTATACATCAGCATTGTTGGCAGGAACCATTACATCCGGCTGGA
CTTTTGGCGCGGGTGCGGCCCTTCAAATACCTTTCGCTATGCAAATGGCTTACAGATTCAATGGGATTGG
TGTCACGCAAAATGTATTGTATGAAAATCAGAAGCTGATCGCTAATCAATTTAACAGCGCGATTGGCAAG
ATCCAAGATTCACTGTCAAGCACAGCGTCCGCCCTCGGCAAACTCCAAGATGTTGTGAATCAAAACGCCC
AGGCCCTGAATACCCTCGTGAAGCAACTGAGTTCTAACTTCGGCGCAATCTCCAGCGTCCTCAACGACAT
ATTGTCCAGACTTGATAAGGTGGAAGCCGAGGTGCAAATTGATCGGCTCATCACAGGCAGGCTCCAGTCA
CTCCAAACTTATGTGACACAACAGTTGATCCGGGCTGCTGAGATACGAGCAAGCGCCAACCTGGCCGCCA
CTAAAATGTCAGAGTGCGTGCTCGGGCAGTCCAAACGGGTTGACTTTTGTGGCAAGGGCTATCACTTGAT
GTCCTTCCCCCAATCCGCCCCACATGGAGTGGTCTTTCTCCACGTCACTTATGTCCCTGCTCAAGAGAAG
AACTTTACGACAGCTCCAGCAATCTGTCACGATGGCAAAGCGCACTTTCCCAGGGAAGGCGTTTTCGTCA
GTAATGGCACGCATTGGTTTGTGACCCAAAGGAATTTCTATGAACCCCAAATCATAACCACTGACAATAC
ATTTGTCTCAGGCAACTGTGATGTGGTCATTGGGATCGTGAACAACACGGTATATGATCCCCTGCAACCC
GAGTTGGATAGCTTCAAAGAGGAATTGGATAAATACTTTAAGAATCATACTTCACCCGATGTTGATCTCG
GGGACATATCAGGAATAAATGCAAGTGTCGTCAACATTCAGAAAGAGATTGATCGCCTTAATGAGGTCGC
CAAGAACTTGAATGAATCTTTGATCGACTTGCAAGAACTGGGCAAATACGAACAATATATTAAATGGCCC
TGGTACATTTGGTTGGGCTTTATCGCCGGACTTATAGCTATCGTTATGGTCACAATTATGTTGTGCTGTA
TGACTAGCTGTTGTTCCTGCTTGAAAGGATGTTGCAGTTGCGGATCTTGTTGTAAATAAAGGATCCTCTA
GAAGTTGTCTCCTCCTGCACTGACTGACTGATACAATCGATTTCTGGATCCGCAGGCCTAATCAACCTCT
GGATTACAAAATTTGTGAAAGATTGACTGGTATTCTTAACTATGTTGCTCCTTTTACGCTATGTGGATAC
GCTGCTTTAATGCCTTTGTATCATGCTATTGCTTCCCGTATGGCTTTCATTTTCTCCTCCTTGTATAAAT
CCTGGTTGCTGTCTCTTTATGAGGAGTTGTGGCCCGTTGTCAGGCAACGTGGCGTGGTGTGCACTGTGTT
TGCTGACGCAACCCCCACTGGTTGGGGCATTGCCACCACCTGTCAGCTCCTTTCCGGGACTTTCGCTTTC
CCCCTCCCTATTGCCACGGCGGAACTCATCGCCGCCTGCCTTGCCCGCTGCTGGACAGGGGCTCGGCTGT
TGGGCACTGACAATTCCGTGGTGTTGTCGGGGAAGCTGACGTCCTTTCCATGGCTGCTCGCCTGTGTTGC
CACCTGGATTCTGCGCGGGACGTCCTTCTGCTACGTCCCTTCGGCCCTCAATCCAGCGGACCTTCCTTCC
CGCGGCCTGCTGCCGGCTCTGCGGCCTCTTCCGCGTCTTCGCCTTCGCCCTCAGACGAGTCGGATCTCCC
TTTGGGCCGCCTCCCCGCCTGTCTAGCTTGACTGACTGAGATACAGCGTACCTTCAGCTCACAGACATGA
TAAGATACATTGATGAGTTTGGACAAACCACAACTAGAATGCAGTGAAAAAAATGCTTTATTTGTGAAAT
TTGTGATGCTATTGCTTTATTTGTAACCATTATAAGCTGCAATAAACAAGTTAACAACAACAATTGCATT
CATTTTATGTTTCAGGTTCAGGGGGAGGTGTGGGAGGTTTTTTAAAGCAAGTAAAACCTCTACAAATGTG
GTATTGGCCCATCTCTATCGGTATCGTAGCATAACCCCTTGGGGCCTCTAAACGGGTCTTGAGGGGTTTT
TTGTGCCCCTCGGGCCGGATTGCTATCTACCGGCATTGGCGCAGAAAAAAATGCCTGATGCGACGCTGCG
CGTCTTATACTCCCACATATGCCAGATTCAGCAACGGATACGGCTTCCCCAACTTGCCCACTTCCATACG
TGTCCTCCTTACCAGAAATTTATCCTTAAGGTCGTCAGCTATCCTGCAGGCGATCTCTCGATTTCGATCA
AGACATTCCTTTAATGGTCTTTTCTGGACACCACTAGGGGTCAGAAGTAGTTCATCAAACTTTCTTCCCT
CCCTAATCTCATTGGTTACCTTGGGCTATCGAAACTTAATTAAGCGATCTGCATCTCAATTAGTCAGCAA
CCATAGTCCCGCCCCTAACTCCGCCCATCCCGCCCCTAACTCCGCCCAGTTCCGCCCATTCTCCGCCCCA
TCGCTGACTAATTTTTTTTATTTATGCAGAGGCCGAGGCCGCCTCGGCCTCTGAGCTATTCCAGAAGTAG
TGAGGAGGCTTTTTTGGAGGCCTAGGCTTTTGCAAAGGAGGTAGCCAACATGATTGAACAAGATGGATTG
CACGCAGGTTCTCCCGCCGCTTGGGTGGAGAGGCTATTCGGCTATGACTGGGCACAACAGACAATCGGCT
GCTCTGATGCCGCCGTGTTCCGGCTGTCAGCGCAGGGGCGCCCGGTTCTTTTTGTCAAGACCGACCTGTC
CGGTGCCCTGAATGAACTCCAGGACGAGGCAGCGCGGCTATCGTGGCTGGCCACGACGGGCGTTCCTTGC
GCAGCTGTGCTCGACGTTGTCACTGAAGCGGGAAGGGACTGGCTGCTATTGGGCGAAGTGCCGGGGCAGG
ATCTCCTGTCATCTCACCTTGCTCCTGCCGAGAAAGTATCCATCATGGCTGATGCAATGCGGCGGCTGCA
TACGCTTGATCCGGCTACCTGCCCATTCGACCACCAAGCGAAACATCGCATCGAGCGAGCACGTACTCGG
ATGGAAGCCGGTCTTGTCGATCAGGATGATCTGGACGAAGAGCATCAGGGGCTCGCGCCAGCCGAACTGT
TCGCCAGGCTCAAGGCGCGGATGCCCGACGGCGAGGATCTCGTCGTGACCCACGGCGATGCCTGCTTGCC
GAATATCATGGTGGAAAATGGCCGCTTTTCTGGATTCATCGACTGTGGCCGGCTGGGTGTGGCGGACCGC
TATCAGGACATAGCGTTGGCTACCCGTGATATTGCTGAAGAGCTTGGCGGCGAATGGGCTGACCGCTTCC
TCGTGCTTTACGGTATCGCCGCTCCCGATTCGCAGCGCATCGCCTTCTATCGCCTTCTTGACGAGTTCTT
CTAGTATGTAAGCCCTGTGCCTTCTAGTTGCCAGCCATCTGTTGTTTGCCCCTCCCCCGTGCCTTCCTTG
ACCCTGGAAGGTGCCACTCCCACTGTCCTTTCCTAATAAAATGAGGAAATTGCATCGCATTGTCTGAGTA
GGTGTCATTCTATTCTGGGGGGTGGGGTGGGGCAGGACAGCAAGGGGGAGGATTGGGAAGACAATAGCAG
GCATGCTGGGGATGCGGTGGGCTCTATGGTTAATTAACCAGTCAAGTCAGCTACTTGGCGAGATCGACTT
GTCTGGGTTTCGACTACGCTCAGAATTGCGTCAGTCAAGTTCGATCTGGTCCTTGCTATTGCACCCGTTC
TCCGATTACGAGTTTCATTTAAATCATGTGAGCAAAAGGCCAGCAAAAGGCCAGGAACCGTAAAAAGGCC
GCGTTGCTGGCGTTTTTCCATAGGCTCCGCCCCCCTGACGAGCATCACAAAAATCGACGCTCAAGTCAGA
GGTGGCGAAACCCGACAGGACTATAAAGATACCAGGCGTTTCCCCCTGGAAGCTCCCTCGTGCGCTCTCC
TGTTCCGACCCTGCCGCTTACCGGATACCTGTCCGCCTTTCTCCCTTCGGGAAGCGTGGCGCTTTCTCAT
AGCTCACGCTGTAGGTATCTCAGTTCGGTGTAGGTCGTTCGCTCCAAGCTGGGCTGTGTGCACGAACCCC
CCGTTCAGCCCGACCGCTGCGCCTTATCCGGTAACTATCGTCTTGAGTCCAACCCGGTAAGACACGACTT
ATCGCCACTGGCAGCAGCCACTGGTAACAGGATTAGCAGAGCGAGGTATGTAGGCGGTGCTACAGAGTTC
TTGAAGTGGTGGCCTAACTACGGCTACACTAGAAGAACAGTATTTGGTATCTGCGCTCTGCTGAAGCCAG
TTACCTTCGGAAAAAGAGTTGGTAGCTCTTGATCCGGCAAACAAACCACCGCTGGTAGCGGTGGTTTTTT
TGTTTGCAAGCAGCAGATTACGCGCAGAAAAAAAGGATCTCAAGAAGATCCTTTGATCTTTTCTACGGGG
TCTGACGCTCAGTGGAACGAAAACTCACGTTAAGGGATTTTGGTCATGAGATTATCAAAAAGGATCTTCA
CCTAGATCCTTTTAAATTAAAAATGAAGTTTTAAATCAATCTAAAGTATATATGAGTAAACTTGGTCTGA
CAGTTACCAATGCTTAATCAGTGAGGCACCTATCTCAGCGATCTGTCTATTTCGTTCATCCATAGTTGCA
TTTAAATTTCCGAACTCTCCAAGGCCCTCGTCGGAAAATCTTCAAACCTTTCGTCCGATCCATCTTGCAG
GCTACCTCTCGAACGAACTATCGCAAGTCTCTTGGCCGGCCTTGCGCCTTGGCTATTGCTTGGCAGCGCC
TATCGCCAGGTATTACTCCAATCCCGAATATCCGAGATCGGGATCACCCGAGAGAAGTTCAACCTACATC
CTCAATCCCGATCTATCCGAGATCCGAGGAATATCGAAATCGGGGCGCGCCTGGTGTACCGAGAACGATC
CTCTCAGTGCGAGTCTCGACGATCCATATCGTTGCTTGGCAGTCAGCCAGTCGGAATCCAGCTTGGGACC
CAGGAAGTCCAATCGTCAGATATTGTACTCAAGCCTGGTCACGGCAGCGTACCGATCTGTTTAAACCTAG
ATATTGATAGTCTGATCGGTCAACGTATAATCGAGTCCTAGCTTTTGCAAACATCTATCAAGAGACAGGA
TCAGCAGGAGGCTTTCGCATGAGTATTCAACATTTCCGTGTCGCCCTTATTCCCTTTTTTGCGGCATTTT
GCCTTCCTGTTTTTGCTCACCCAGAAACGCTGGTGAAAGTAAAAGATGCTGAAGATCAGTTGGGTGCGCG
AGTGGGTTACATCGAACTGGATCTCAACAGCGGTAAGATCCTTGAGAGTTTTCGCCCCGAAGAACGCTTT
CCAATGATGAGCACTTTTAAAGTTCTGCTATGTGGCGCGGTATTATCCCGTATTGACGCCGGGCAAGAGC
AACTCGGTCGCCGCATACACTATTCTCAGAATGACTTGGTTGAGTATTCACCAGTCACAGAAAAGCATCT
TACGGATGGCATGACAGTAAGAGAATTATGCAGTGCTGCCATAACCATGAGTGATAACACTGCGGCCAAC
TTACTTCTGACAACGATTGGAGGACCGAAGGAGCTAACCGCTTTTTTGCACAACATGGGGGATCATGTAA
CTCGCCTTGATCGTTGGGAACCGGAGCTGAATGAAGCCATACCAAACGACGAGCGTGACACCACGATGCC
TGTAGCAATGGCAACAACCTTGCGTAAACTATTAACTGGCGAACTACTTACTCTAGCTTCCCGGCAACAG
TTGATAGACTGGATGGAGGCGGATAAAGTTGCAGGACCACTTCTGCGCTCGGCCCTTCCGGCTGGCTGGT
TTATTGCTGATAAATCTGGAGCCGGTGAGCGTGGGTCTCGCGGTATCATTGCAGCACTGGGGCCAGATGG
TAAGCCCTCCCGTATCGTAGTTATCTACACGACGGGGAGTCAGGCAACTATGGATGAACGAAATAGACAG
ATCGCTGAGATAGGTGCCTCACTGATTAAGCATTGGTAACCGATTCTAGGTGCATTGGCGCAGAAAAAAA
TGCCTGATGCGACGCTGCGCGTCTTATACTCCCACATATGCCAGATTCAGCAACGGATACGGCTTCCCCA
ACTTGCCCACTTCCATACGTGTCCTCCTTACCAGAAATTTATCCTTAAGATCCCGAATCGTTTAAACTCG
ACTCTGGCTCTATCGAATCTCCGTCGTTTCGAGCTTACGCGAACAGCCGTGGCGCTCATTTGCTCGTCGG
GCATCGAATCTCGTCAGCTATCGTCAGCTTACCTTTTTGGCAGCGATCGCGGCTCCCGACATCTTGGACC
ATTAGCTCCACAGGTATCTTCTTCCCTCTAGTGGTCATAACAGCAGCTTCAGCTACCTCTCAATTCAAAA
AACCCCTCAAGACCCGTTTAGAGGCCCCAAGGGGTTATGCTATCAATCGTTGCGTTACACACACAAAAAA
CCAACACACATCCATCTTCGATGGATAGCGATTTTATTATCTAACTGCTGATCGAGTGTAGCCAGATCTA
GTAATCAATTACGGGGTCATTAGTTCATAGCCCATATATGGAGTTCCGCGTTACATAACTTACGGTAAAT
GGCCCGCCTGGCTGACCGCCCAACGACCCCCGCCCATTGACGTCAATAATGACGTATGTTCCCATAGTAA
CGCCAATAGGGACTTTCCATTGACGTCAATGGGTGGAGTATTTACGGTAAACTGCCCACTTGGCAGTACA
TCAAGTGTATCATATGCCAAGTACGCCCCCTATTGACGTCAATGACGGTAAATGGCCCGCCTGGCATTAT
GCCCAGTACATGACCTTATGGGACTTTCCTACTTGGCAGTACATCTACGTATTAGTCATCGCTATTACCA
TGCTGATGCGGTTTTGGCAGTACATCAATGGGCGTGGATAGCGGTTTGACTCACGGGGATTTCCAAGTCT
CCACCCCATTGACGTCAATGGGAGTTTGTTTTGGCACCAAAATCAACGGGACTTTCCAAAATGTCGTAAC
AACTCCGCCCCATTGACGCAAATGGGCGGTAGGCGTGTACGGTGGGAGGTCTATATAAGCAGAGCTGGTT
TAGTGAACCGTCAGATCGCCTGGAGACGCCATCCACGCTGTTTTGACCTCCATAGAAGACACCGGGACCG
ATCCAGCCTCCCCTCGAAGCTTACATGTGGTACCGAGCTCGGATCCTGAGAACTTCAGGGTGAGTCTATG
GGACCCTTGATGTTTTCTTTCCCCTTCTTTTCTATGGTTAAGTTCATGTCATAGGAAGGGGAGAAGTAAC
AGGGTACACATATTGACCAAATCAGGGTAATTTTGCATTTGTAATTTTAAAAAATGCTTTCTTCTTTTAA
TATACTTTTTTGTTTATCTTATTTCTAATACTTTCCCTAATCTCTTTCTTTCAGGGCAATAATGATACAA
TGTATCATGCCTCTTTGCACCATTCTAAAGAATAACAGTGATAATTTCTGGGTTAAGGCAATAGCAATAT
TTCTGCATATAAATATTTCTGCATATAAATTGTAACTGATGTAAGAGGTTTCATATTGCTAATAGCAGCT
ACAATCCAGCTACCATTCTGCTTTTATTTTATGGTTGGGATAAGGCTGGATTATTCTGAGTCCAAGCTAG
GCCCTTTTGCTAATCATGTTCATACCTCTTATCTTCCTCCCACAGCTCCTGGGCAACGTGCTGGTCTGTG
TGCTGGCCCATCACTTTGGCAAAGGCGGCCGC
Features (pLannotate 1.2.2; 21 found; start..end, strand, type, name):
      2..3766    +  CDS            S: SPIKE_SARS2 - Experimental evidence at protein level: Swiss-Prot protein existence level 1. [Spike glycoprotein]: May down-regulate host tetherin (BST2) by lysosomal degradation, thereby counteracting its antiviral activity. From Severe acute respiratory syndrome coronavirus 2 (2019-nCoV) (SARS-CoV-2).
   3840..4428    +  misc_feature   WPRE: woodchuck hepatitis virus posttranscriptional regulatory element
   4481..4602    -  polyA_signal   SV40 poly(A) signal: SV40 polyadenylation signal
   4625..4694    -  CDS            large T antigen (fragment): large T antigen from SV40 (simian virus 40)
   4717..4763    +  terminator     T7 terminator: transcription terminator for bacteriophage T7 RNA polymerase
   4793..4929    +  terminator     rrnG terminator: transcription terminator from the E. coli ribosomal RNA rrnG operon (Albrechtsen et al., 1991)
   4974..5045    +  misc_feature   3' β-globin insulator: insulator downstream of the human β-globin locus (Farrell et al., 2002)
   5090..5286    +  promoter       SV40 promoter: SV40 early promoter
   5300..6091    +  CDS            neo: KKA2_KLEPN - Also known as kan, nptII. Experimental evidence at protein level: Swiss-Prot protein existence level 1. Resistance to kanamycin, neomycin, paromomycin, ribostamycin, butirosin and gentamicin B. From Klebsiella pneumoniae.
   6105..6329    +  polyA_signal   bGH poly(A) signal: bovine growth hormone polyadenylation signal
   6525..7113    -  rep_origin     ori: high-copy-number ColE1/pMB1/pBR322/pUC origin of replication
   7285..7349    -  CDS            bla(M) (fragment): β-lactamase lacking the signal sequence; bla(M); allows cytosolic expression of β-lactamase
   7859..8719    +  CDS            AmpR: β-lactamase; bla; confers resistance to ampicillin, carbenicillin, and related antibiotics
   8732..8868    +  terminator     rrnG terminator: transcription terminator from the E. coli ribosomal RNA rrnG operon (Albrechtsen et al., 1991)
   9020..9091    +  misc_feature   5' β-globin insulator: insulator upstream of the human β-globin locus (Farrell et al., 2002)
   9096..9142    -  terminator     T7 terminator: transcription terminator for bacteriophage T7 RNA polymerase
   9160..9208    -  polyA_signal   poly(A) signal: synthetic polyadenylation signal
   9289..9592    +  enhancer       CMV enhancer: human cytomegalovirus immediate early enhancer
   9665..9682    -  promoter       CMV promoter (fragment): human cytomegalovirus (CMV) immediate early promoter
   9745..9796    +  promoter       CMVd2 promoter: truncated human cytomegalovirus (CMV) immediate early promoter that yields moderately reduced expression relative to the full-length promoter
   9930..10405   +  intron         β-globin intron: internally truncated intron from human β-globin
