[The description below was written by a language model from this plasmid's Addgene catalogue record and pLannotate feature annotations shown in this document.]
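Description:
pTwist-SARS-CoV-2 Spike-deltaC18 F157S (TCC) is a mammalian expression plasmid built on the Twist pTwist-CMV-BetaGlobin-WPRE-Neo backbone. It encodes the SARS-CoV-2 spike glycoprotein carrying the F157S substitution; the "(TCC)" in the name presumably denotes the serine codon used. The name also indicates a deletion of the C-terminal 18 residues of the cytoplasmic tail, a truncation commonly used to improve spike incorporation into pseudotyped particles, although the catalogue fields list only F157S as the mutation. The plasmid is about 10.5 kb. It replicates in E. coli at high copy from a ColE1/pUC-type origin and is selected with ampicillin through the AmpR β-lactamase gene.

The catalogue lists the promoter as CAG, but the annotated sequence shows a CMV enhancer and CMV promoter elements followed by a truncated human β-globin intron, which matches the backbone name. No chicken β-actin promoter is annotated, so the driving element appears to be CMV-based. The spike open reading frame follows the intron, and its transcript is stabilised and processed by a downstream WPRE and an SV40 polyadenylation signal. A separate cassette, consisting of the SV40 early promoter, neo and the bGH poly(A) signal, allows G418 selection in mammalian cells. β-globin insulator fragments, T7 and rrnG terminators, and a synthetic poly(A) signal upstream of the enhancer flank the expression units and limit transcriptional read-through.

The stated purpose is pseudovirus production, in which the plasmid supplies the envelope glycoprotein when transfected into producer cells alongside packaging and reporter components. The associated work examined how spike variants escape vaccine-induced neutralising antibodies, and this single-mutation construct fits that kind of neutralisation assay.
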