Addgene plasmid #212548: pTwist-SARS-CoV-2 Spike-deltaC18 F157S (TCC)
Purpose: Encodes SARS-CoV-2 spike F157S for pseudovirus production
Depositing lab: Alejandro Balazs. Depositing organization: Massachusetts General Hospital. Publication: Ongoing evolution of SARS-CoV-2 drives escape from mRNA vaccine-induced humoral immunity. Roederer AL, Cao Y, Denis KS, Sheehan ML, Li CJ, Lam EC, Gregory DJ, Poznansky MC, Iafrate AJ, Canaday DH, Gravenstein S, Garcia-Beltran WF, Balazs AB. medRxiv [Preprint]. 2024 Mar 7:2024.03.05.24303815. doi: 10.1101/2024.03.05.24303815. PubMed 38496628.
Backbone
  Vector backbone: pTwist-CMV-BetaGlobin-WPRE-Neo
  Backbone manufacturer: Twist
  Vector type: Mammalian Expression
Growth in bacteria
  Bacterial resistance: Ampicillin, 100 μg/mL
  Growth temperature: 37°C
  Growth strain: DH5alpha
  Copy number: High Copy
Gene/Insert
  Gene/Insert name: SARS-CoV-2 Spike F157S
  Species: Severe acute respiratory syndrome coronavirus 2
  Mutation: F157S
  Entrez Gene: S (a.k.a. GU280_gp02, spike glycoprotein)
  Promoter: CAG
  Cloning method: Ligation Independent Cloning
Terms and licenses: Academic/Nonprofit Terms; Industry Terms: Not Available to Industry
Depositor comments: Please visit https://www.medrxiv.org/content/10.1101/2024.03.05.24303815v1 for medRxiv preprint.
How to cite: pTwist-SARS-CoV-2 Spike-deltaC18 F157S (TCC) was a gift from Alejandro Balazs (Addgene plasmid # 212548 ; http://n2t.net/addgene:212548 ; RRID:Addgene_212548)
